>Addgene plasmid #59720 | Nanog-CreER targeting construct | depositor full sequence | sequence record 95892 | Nanog-CreER targeting construct sequence 15023 bps
GACGTCAGGTGGCACTTTTCGGGGAAATGTGCGCGGAACCCCTATTTGTTTATTTTTCTAAATACATTCA
AATATGTATCCGCTCATGAGACAATAACCCTGATAAATGCTTCAATAATTAACAATGGTGGCTTGGTGGC
AGTGCTGACAGTGGTAGTATTGGTAGCATTGGTGGCAGTGGAAGAAGGGAAGTGGTGGTAATGGTGGCAG
GGGTGGCAGCAGAGGCAGACAGTGGTGACGATGGTGGCAGTGGTGCTGTGGCACAGTGGTGGCATTGGTG
GCATGGCACAGTGGTGGCAATGATGGTGTGGTGCAGTGGTAGCAGTGGAGACAGTGGTGGCAGTGGAGAC
AGTAGTAGTATGGTGGCTGTGGTGGCCATGGCGGCAGTGGTGGCACATACAGGCCTTTAATGCCAGCACA
TGGGAGGCAGAGGCAGTTGGCTCTCTGTGAGTTGGAAGCCAGCTTGTTCTACAGAGCAAGTCCCAGGACA
GCCAGGGCTACACAGAGAAACCCTGCCTAGAATAATAACAAAACTCAAACAAACACCACCAACCCCCGCG
CTCCGCCCCGCCCCCCCCAAAAAAAACCCCAAACCAAAAAGAGCCATTCAAGCTTAGTCTTTTGTAGAAT
AAAACCCAGGAAGAACCACTCCTACCAATACTCACTGTGGTAGAGTCTTCACATGGGAGATGTTACGAGA
GGACGGCCCTTCCCTCTCTGCTTATACACAGAAGCCGACTTAAGCTGGGTTAGAGTGCTTTCACTCACTT
ATCTGTGAGCACAAGGACTGATCGGCAAACTTTGAACTTGGGATGTGGAAATAGGAAGATCAGGAGTTTG
GGACCAGCTAGAGCAATAGACTGTGAGGCCAGTCTCGGGTACGTGAAACTCTATCTCAAAGAAATGACCA
AAACCAAATTTGAAATACGATAAATTTCTTCTTCCATTGCTTAGACGGCTGAGGCACTTGGGATTGCAGT
AAGTCTGAAGCCAGCCTAGGTTTTACAGTGAGAACTTGTCTCAAAACAAAACAGAAGGCCTCTACATTAA
TTTAAACACTCCTTAAATTGGGCATGGTGGTAGACAAGCCTGGTCTACATACTGAGTATAAGCTACTCAA
GGCAACAGAGAAAAACCTGTCTCAAAACCAAAGCATGGACCAACTTACTAAGGTAGCCCGAGTCTTAAGC
AGGACACAGGCTCTTTCTTCAGACTTGCGTTAAAAAGCCGCACTTTTGGAGGGAAGATTTCCCCAGGTTT
CCCAATGTGAAGAGCAAGCAAGAAACGCTGAGTGCTGAAAGGAAAGCCGTGTATAAACAGAGACTTTGGC
AGCAAGGTCTGACTCTTTCATGTCTGTAGAAAGAATGGAAGAGGAAACTCAGATCCCCCACTTGACCTGA
AACTTCCCACTAGAGATCGCCAGGGTCTGGAGGTGCAGCCGTGGTTAAAAGATGAATAAAGTGAAATGAG
GTAAAGCCTCTTTTTGGGGGGGGGGGATGTCTTTAGATCAGAGGATGCCCCCTAAGCTTTCCCTCCCTCC
CAGTCTGGGTCACCTTACAGCTTCTTTTGCATTACAATGTCCATGGTGGACCCTGCAGGTGGGATTAACT
GTGAATTCACAGGGCTGGTGGGGCGTGGGTGCCGCCTGGGTGCCTGGGAGAATAGGGGGTGGGTAGGGTA
GGAGGCTTGAGGGGGGAGGAGCAGGACCTACCCTTTAAATCTATCGCCTTGAGCCGTTGGCCTTCAGATA
GGCTGATTTGGTTGGTGTCTTGCTCTTTCTGTGGGAAGGCTGCGGCTCACTTCCTTCTGACTTCTTGATA
ATTTTGCATTAGACATTTAACTCTTCTTTCTATGATCTTTCCTTCTAGACACTGAGTTTTTTGGTTGTTG
CCTAAAACCTTTTCAGAAATCCCTTCCCTCGCCATCACACTGACATGTCCAATTTACTGACCGTACACCA
AAATTTGCCTGCATTACCGGTCGATGCAACGAGTGATGAGGTTCGCAAGAACCTGATGGACATGTTCAGG
GATCGCCAGGCGTTTTCTGAGCATACCTGGAAAATGCTTCTGTCCGTTTGCCGGTCGTGGGCGGCATGGT
GCAAGTTGAATAACCGGAAATGGTTTCCCGCAGAACCTGAAGATGTTCGCGATTATCTTCTATATCTTCA
GGCGCGCGGTCTGGCAGTAAAAACTATCCAGCAACATTTGGGCCAGCTAAACATGCTTCATCGTCGGTCC
GGGCTGCCACGACCAAGTGACAGCAATGCTGTTTCACTGGTTATGCGGCGGATCCGAAAAGAAAACGTTG
ATGCCGGTGAACGTGCAAAACAGGCTCTAGCGTTCGAACGCACTGATTTCGACCAGGTTCGTTCACTCAT
GGAAAATAGCGATCGCTGCCAGGATATACGTAATCTGGCATTTCTGGGGATTGCTTATAACACCCTGTTA
CGTATAGCCGAAATTGCCAGGATCAGGGTTAAAGATATCTCACGTACTGACGGTGGGAGAATGTTAATCC
ATATTGGCAGAACGAAAACGCTGGTTAGCACCGCAGGTGTAGAGAAGGCACTTAGCCTGGGGGTAACTAA
ACTGGTCGAGCGATGGATTTCCGTCTCTGGTGTAGCTGATGATCCGAATAACTACCTGTTTTGCCGGGTC
AGAAAAAATGGTGTTGCCGCGCCATCTGCCACCAGCCAGCTATCAACTCGCGCCCTGGAAGGGATTTTTG
AAGCAACTCATCGATTGATTTACGGCGCTAAGGATGACTCTGGTCAGAGATACCTGGCCTGGTCTGGACA
CAGTGCCCGTGTCGGAGCCGCGCGAGATATGGCCCGCGCTGGAGTTTCAATACCGGAGATCATGCAAGCT
GGTGGCTGGACCAATGTAAATATTGTCATGAACTATATCCGTAACCTGGATAGTGAAACAGGGGCAATGG
TGCGCCTGCTGGAAGATGGCGATCTCGAGCCGTCTGCTGGAGACATGAGAGCTGCCAACCTTTGGCCAAG
CCCGCTCATGATCAAACGCTCTAAGAAGAACAGCCTGGCCTTGTCCCTGACGGCCGACCAGATGGTCAGT
GCCTTGTTGGATGCTGAGCCCCCCATACTCTATTCCGAGTATGATCCTACCAGACCCTTCAGTGAAGCTT
CGATGATGGGCTTACTGACCAACCTGGCAGACAGGGAGCTGGTTCACATGATCAACTGGGCGAAGAGGGT
GCCAGGCTTTGTGGATTTGACCCTCCATGATCAGGTCCACCTTCTAGAATGTGCCTGGCTAGAGATCCTG
ATGATTGGTCTCGTCTGGCGCTCCATGGAGCACCCAGGGAAGCTACTGTTTGCTCCTAACTTGCTCTTGG
ACAGGAACCAGGGAAAATGTGTAGAGGGCATGGTGGAGATCTTCGACATGCTGCTGGCTACATCATCTCG
GTTCCGCATGATGAATCTGCAGGGAGAGGAGTTTGTGTGCCTCAAATCTATTATTTTGCTTAATTCTGGA
GTGTACACATTTCTGTCCAGCACCCTGAAGTCTCTGGAAGAGAAGGACCATATCCACCGAGTCCTGGACA
AGATCACAGACACTTTGATCCACCTGATGGCCAAGGCAGGCCTGACCCTGCAGCAGCAGCACCAGCGGCT
GGCCCAGCTCCTCCTCATCCTCTCCCACATCAGGCACATGAGTAACAAAGGCATGGAGCATCTGTACAGC
ATGAAGTGCAAGAACGTGGTGCCCCTCTATGACCTGCTGCTGGAGATGCTGGACGCCCACCGCCTACATG
CGCCCACTAGCCGTGGAGGGGCATCCGTGGAGGAGACGGACCAAAGCCACTTGGCCACTGCGGGCTCTAC
TTCATCGCATTCCTTGCAAAAGTATTACATCACGGGGGAGGCAGAGGGTTTCCCTGCCACGGTCTGACAG
CTCCTCCTCATCCTCTCCCACATCAGGCACATGAGTAACAAAAGAATGGAGCATCTGTACAGCATGAAGT
GCAAGAACGTGGTGCCCCTCTATGACCTGCTGCTGGAGATGCTGGACGCCCACCGCCTACATGCGCCCAC
TAGCCGTGGAGGGGCATCCGTGGAGGAGACGGACCAAAGCCACTTGGCCACTGCGGGCTCTACTTCATCG
CATTCCTTGCAAAAGTATTACATCACGGGGGAGGCAGAGGGTTTCCCTGCCACAGTCTGAGAGCTCCCTG
GCGGAATTCGGATCTTATTAAAGCAGAACTTGTTTATTGCAGCTTATAATGGTTACAAATAAAGCAATAG
CATCACAAATTTCACAAATAAAGCATTTTTTTCACTGCATTCTAGTTGTGGTTTGTCCAAACTCATCAAT
GTATCTTATCATGTCTGGTCGAGGAAGTTCCTATACTTTCTAGAGAATAGGAACTTCCGCGCCGCACACA
AAAACCAACACACAGATCATGAAAATAAAGCTCTTTTATTGGTACCGCAGCTGAAGCTTCTGATGGAATT
AGAACTTGGCAAAACAATACTGAGAATGAAGTGTATGTGGAACAGAGGCTGCTGATCTCGTTCTTCAGGC
TATGAAACTGACACATTTGGAAACCACAGTACTTAGAACCACAAAGTGGGAATCAAGAGAAAAACAATGA
TCCCACGAGAGATCTATAGATCTATAGATCATGAGTGGGAGGAATGAGCTGGCCCTTAATTTGGTTTTGC
TTGTTTAAATTATGATATCCAACTATGAAACATTATCATAAAGCAATAGTAAAGAGCCTTCAGTAAAGAG
CAGGCATTTATCTAATCCCACCCCACCCCCACCCCCGTAGCTCCAATCCTTCCATTCAAAATGTAGGTAC
TCTGTTCTCACCCTTCTTAACAAAGTATGACAGTAAAAAACTTCATTTTAGTGGACATCTTTATTGTTTA
ATAGATCATCAATTTCTGCAGAAAAACTTCCTTTTAGTGGACATCTTTATTGTTTAATAGATCATCAATT
TCTGCATCGACTATTCCTTTGCCCTCGGACGAGTGCTGGGGCGTCGGTTTCCACTATCGGCGAGTACTTC
TACACAGCCATCGGTCCAGACGGCCGCGCTTCTGCGGGCGATTTGTGTACGCCCGACAGTCCCGGCTCCG
GATCGGACGATTGCGTCGCATCGACCCTGCGCCCAAGCTGCATCATCGAAATTGCCGTCAACCAAGCTCT
GATAGAGTTGGTCAAGACCAATGCGGAGCATATACGCCCGGAGCCGCGGCGATCCTGCAAGCTCCGGATG
CCTCCGCTCGAAGTAGCGCGTCTGCTGCTCCATACAAGCCAACCACGGCCTCCAGAAGAAGATGTTGGCG
ACCTCGTATTGGGAATCCCCGAACATCGCCTCGCTCCAGTCAATGACCGCTGTTATGCGGCCATTGTCCG
TCAGGACATTGTTGGAGCCGAAATCCGCGTGCACGAGGTGCCGGACTTCGGGGCAGTCCTCGGCCCAAAG
CATCAGCTCATCGAGAGCCTGCGCGACGGACGCACTGACGGTGTCGTCCATCACAGTTTGCCAGTGATAC
ACATGGGGATCAGCAATCGCGCATATGAAATCACGCCATGTAGTGTATTGACCGATTCCTTGCGGTCCGA
ATGGGCCGAACCCGCTCGTCTGGCTAAGATCGGCCGCAGCGATCGCATCCATGGCCTCCGCGACCGGCTG
CAGAACAGCGGGCAGTTCGGTTTCAGGCAGGTCTTGCAACGTGACACCCTGTGCACGGCGGGAGATGCAA
TAGGTCAGGCTCTCGCTGAATTCCCCAATGTCAAGCACTTCCGGAATCGGGAGCGCGGCCGATGCAAAGT
GCCGATAAACATAACGATCTTTGTAGAAACCATCGGCGCAGCTATTTACCCGCAGGACATATCCACGCCC
TCCTACATCGAAGCTGAAAGCACGAGATTCTTCGCCCTCCGAGAGCTGCATCAGGTCGGAGACGCTGTCG
AACTTTTCGATCAGAAACTTCTCGACAGACGTCGCGGTGAGTTCAGGCTTTTTCATGGTGGCGGCTGGAT
CGGTCGAAAGGCCCGGAGATGAGGAAGAGGAGAACAGCGCGGCAGACGTGCGCTTTTGAAGCGTGCAGAA
TGCCGGGCTCCGGAGGACCTTCGGGCGCCCGCCCCGCCCCTGAGCCCGCCCCTGAGCCCGCCCCCGGACC
CACCCCTTCCCAGCCTCTGAGCCCAGAAAGCGAAGGAGAAAGCTGCTATTGGCCGCTGCCCCAAAGGCCT
ACCCGCTTCCATTGCTCAGCGGTGCTGTCCATCTGCACGAGACTAGTGAGACGTGCTACTTCCATTTGTC
ACGTCCTGCACGACGCGAGCTGCGGGGCGGGGGGGAACTTCCTGACTAGGGGAGGAGTAGAAGGTGGCGC
GAAGGGGCCACCAAAGAACGGAGCCGGTTGGCGCTACCGGTGGATGTGGAATGTGTGCGAGGCCAGAGGC
CACTTGTGTAGCGCCAAGTGCCAGCGGGGCTGCTAAAGCGCATGCTCCAGACTGCCTTGGGAAAAGCGCC
TCCCCTACCCGGTAGAATTGAATTCGAAGTTCCTATACTTTCTAGAGAATAGGAACTTCGCGGCCGCATG
AGTGTGGGTCTTCCTGGTCCCCACAGTTTGCCCTAGTTCTGAGGAAGCATCGAATTCTGGGAACGCCTCA
TCAATGCCTGCAGTTTTTCATCCCGAGAACTATTCTTGCTTACAAGGGTCTGCTACTGAGATGCTCTGCA
CAGAGGCTGGTAAGGAATTCAGTCCCCGAAGAACCCAGTAAATTAGGGTAAGAGTAGAAAAAACGGGCTG
AAGGGTTATTGCTTCTTTATGAACCGTAGTAGTCATTAACATAAGCGGGTGTCCTTATCACTCTTCTGGA
AACCCCTCTGAGTTTGACCGGTGATACGTTGGCCTTCTAGTCTGAAATAGAGATCCGGGACACAGGACGG
AGCAATATAAGGCTCTTGTGTGTATTTGAGAACCTAAATATTTGGGCTCTTTGGAATATGTTCGGGGGCA
GTGAGTGGTGTCTTCAGTAGCAGGGAGACCTAACATCCTAGCTTGGAATGAGCACCCCATTTTTTTGGTG
AGGTTATACAGTTAGTTTGCAATTTGCCCAAATGGCCGTTTTCTCCAGCAGAAGCAGTTAGCATTTCTCT
CAACCTTTGGGAATATGGATGTCACTTAGCAGTTCTGGGTTTGTGAGCTCAGTGCTCCTTCCAAACCCCA
AACAAGTGTACACAGTTTAAGTCATTCATTCTTATAGCTAGCATCTGGAGCCAAGGTCTGAAGCTCATTG
TCTGTACAGAGTCAGCCCAGTACTCAGGCTTGTAAATGGTAGAACCAAGAGGCTGCTAGGCTGTGTGTGC
CACGGTGCTCAGGTGCGTGTTGTGATGCTCGGGTGTGTGCAGCGATGCTCGGGTGTGTGCAGTGATGCTC
GGGTGTGTGCAGCGGTGCTTGGGTGTGTGGAGCGCTAGGAAGTGTGTGTCCCCTTTTTTCTGAGCTTTTA
AGTTAATGTCTGTCATCTTGATTTTTCTGATTTATGGGTTCAATTTTTGATTTTTTTTTTGTTTGTTTTT
TTTTGTTTTTTCGAGACAGGGTTTCTCTGTGTAGCCCTGGCTGTCCTGGAACTCACTTTGTAGACCAGGC
TGGCCTCAAACTCAGAAATCCGCCTGCCTCTGCCTCTGCCTCCCTCAATTTTTGATTTTGGAGGTGGGAA
AAGTGCTGGGTTAGGAATGAACGGGTGGGGATAGCCTTTGTAAGTGATGTGTGTTTTTAGAGCATGTGTG
TAGAGCATGTGTGTTTGTAGTGCGTGCCCCTAGTGCCAGCAGATGGCATAATTTTCCATTTAGAAGCTGC
TTTCAGGGCTGTCTACTTATTTGCTAGACTGCAGGCTAACCTCAGCATTGCCATCAGCGTGGAGCACAGA
TGTCTTCAGTGTAGGAGGTGTCTTCTACCTGCTGCTGGATCTAGGAAATGTTGGGGCAAAGCTTGGTGGA
GGAGCACTTGTCTCTTGCTGAAGGCCCTGGAAAAAAACAAAAAAGCTAACCGAAGAGCTAGAGGGTCAAG
GATAAGAGAAACGAATTTGGTTAACCGAAATTTTACTCTAGTAATTAATAATTAACTGGACCCTCTGACT
GGCTGCTCTTGTACTAGCAGAAAAGATGGTGGGATATTTTTATTTATTTATTTTTTTAAAGATTTATTTA
TTATATGTAAGTACACTGTAGTTGTCTTCAGACACTCCAGAAGAGGGCGTCAGATCTTGTTACAGATGGT
TGTGAGCCACCATATGGTTGCTGGGATTTGAACTCCAGACCTTCGGAAGAGCAGTTGGGTGCTCTTACCC
ACTGAGCCGTTGGATGCTCTTACCCACTGAGCCATCTCACCAGCCCCAGTGGGATCATTTTAAAATATAC
CTTTAAAAAAAAATTGGGGGTGGGGGGTGTCTAAACTCAGGACTGTGCATTCCTAACAACAAGTGATTTA
ACCCTGGAAATTTCCTTAGATAACATTCAGTATAATGGATTTCGTCATGACATTTTTTGTTCATAAATAT
TAGTTCATCCCTAAATGTTAATGTGTGTGTGTGTGTGTGTGTGTGTATGTATGTATGTATGTATGTATGT
ATATATGTATGTATGTATAGATATAGCTGACTCAGTGGTAGTAGAGTATGAAAGGTCCCAACAGGATTCT
ATTCACCCAGCACCATGCAAAAATCTAGGCGAGATAAAAGTCCCCCCAAACCTGAGTCTTTGGATAAACC
TCCACTCAGAAGGTAGAGAGGTAGGACCCAGAGAGCAGGCCAGCCTTGGCTACCTGAGACCCTATCCCTT
AGAAAGAAAAGAAAACCACAAACATAGACTAGATCCTCTGCTGCCTAAGCTCTTGTGCTGTCTTGTCTGT
CTGTCTCTATTTGTTGAGACGGGCTGATCTCAAATTCTCCCATCTCAGCTACTGGAGCAGGGGGGCTTTA
GATTTGTGCTACCCACTGTCAGGATCAGAGGTTTACAGTGTAGATGCGGTCACGGTTCTAATGAAGAGGG
AGCAGGGAGAAGGGATTGGAAAGAGCAGACTACAAACTCAAACCTGTCTTCATCCTGCCATTGAACTGAG
TATTGTTTGGTTAGTTGTCTTTTTTTTTTTTTAAATAGGATTCCCAGGGTCTAATTGTATAATTTAAATA
ACTAATGAAACTTAAAAACACTGTATGTAGGGCTGGTGAGATGGCTCAACAGGTAAAAGCACTGACTGCC
CTTCCCAAAGTCCTGAGTTCAAATCCCAGCAACCACATGGTGGCTCACAACCATCCGTAATGAGATCTGA
TGCCCTCTTCTGGTGTGTCTGAAGACAGCTACAGTGTACTTACATATAATAATAAATAAATATTTAGCAG
AGACATTCTTTTTTTTTTTTAATTAATTAATCCCATGTGGTTGCTGGGAATTGAACTCAGGACCTTCGGA
AGAGCAGTCTGCACTCTTAACCTTAACCGCTGAGCCATCTCTCCAGCCCCCTAAGTAGAAACATTCTTAA
AAAAAAAAAAAAAAAAAAAAAAAACACTATAAAAGGGAGATCTATGCAAAATGGTGTTACCCAGGGGTGA
CAAAGTATTCCAAGAATACTTTCCAAAAATTAGGTTTTTCTTGTTACTTAGATCTATGAAGATAATTGCT
TTGAAAGTAAATATAGCCGGGCGTTTAATCCCAGCACTTGGGAGGCAGAGGCAGGCGCATTTCTGAGTTC
GAGGCCAGCCTGGTCTACAAAGTGAGCTCCAGGACAGCCAGGGCTATACAGAGAAACCCTGTCTCGAAAA
AACCAAAAAAAAAGAAAAAAAAAAAAAAAAAAGAAAGAAAGAAAGAAAGAAAGAAAGAAAGAAAGAAAGA
AAGAAAGTAAGTAAATATATTAAATGTAACATTTAATTATCTGGGAAAATGATTTATTTGTTTGGTTGGT
TTTGTTTTTGTTTTTTTGGTCAGGGTTTCTCTGTGTAGCCCTGGCCATCCTGGAATTTACTTTGTAAAAC
TGACTGGCCTTTTTAAAATTTATTTATTATATGTAAGTACACTGTAGCTGTCTTCAGACACACCAGAAGA
GGGCATCAGATCTCATTACGGATGGTTGTGAGCCACCATGTGGTTGCTGGGATTTGAACTCAGGACCTTC
GGAAGAGCAGTCAGTGCTCTTAACCGCTGAGCCATAACCCCCACCCCACCCCGTGAACTGACTGGACTTA
AACCCATAATCTGCCTGCTTGAGTGTCCCAAGTGCTGGGACTAAAGGTATGTACCACCATGCCAGGCTGA
GAATGTCTTATTTATTAACAAGTTATCTATTTATTTCTAACAGCCTCTCCTCGCCCTTCCTCTGAAGACC
TGCCTCTTCAAGGCAGCCCTGATTCTTCTACCAGTCCCAAACAAAAGCTCTCAAGTCCTGAGGCTGACAA
GGGCCCTGAGGAGGAGGAGAACAAGGTCCTTGCCAGGAAGCAGAAGATGCGGACTGTGTTCTCTCAGGCC
CAGCTGTGTGCACTCAAGGACAGGTTTCAGAAGCAGAAGTACCTCAGCCTCCAGCAGATGCAAGAACTCT
CCTCCATTCTGAACCTGAGCTATAAGCAGGTGGGGTCCTTAGAAGTTGCTGTAATGTAACACAATGAGAC
TGACTTGCTAATGAATCGAACTAACGTCTGGACGTCTCTCTAACTATCCTATCCTCCTATCCTATGCGCC
TGTTAAAATCATAATTATGTGATTGATTGATTGATTGATTATGTATAAGTACACTATAGCTGTCTTCAGA
TACACCAGAAGAGGGCATCAGATCTCATTACGGATGGTTGTGAGCCACCATGTGGTTGCTGGGATTTGAA
CTCAGGACCTTCGGAAGAGCAGTCAGTGCTCTTAACCGCTGAGCCATCTCTCCAGCCCCAATTATGTGAT
TTATATATTTCCCAGTTTGTTTCATTGGTTACTTTATCTTCTACTTCACCTCCCACACCCATCCCCAAAT
CAGGGTCTCACTGTAGCCCTGACTGGTCTCTGTAGACCAGGCTGGGAGAGGTTCACCTGCCTCTGTCTCC
TGGGTGCTGGAAATAAAGGTGTGCCTGGCTTTTTTCCTTTCTTTTCTTTTTTAAGATTGTTTATTTTTAA
ATTCCTTTAGTTCATTGGTGTTTTGCCTGCATGTGTTTGTCTTTGTGAGAGTATCAGATCTCCTGGACTA
GAGTTACAGACAGTCGTGAGCTGCCATGTGGCCGCTGAGAATTGAACCCAGGTCCTCTGGAAGAGCAGCC
AGTGCTCTTAACAGAAGAGCCATTTCCCCCAGCACCTGTCTTTTTCAAGAAAGAGTTTCACTTTACAGGC
CTGGCTGTCATGTTTAAGGTCGGGCTGTAGACCTGTCTGCATTCTGTATGTCTTAGCTTGTTCGAATGTC
CTGTCACTCTGCAGGTTAAGACCTGGTTTCAAAACCAAAGGATGAAGTGCAAGCGGTGGCAGAAAAACCA
GTGGTTGAAGACTAGCAATGGTCTGATTCAGGTAACAAGATGTTTTCTCTGCTTTCCTTTTTCCCCCTCC
ATCTTACCATCTTATTTTATGTGTCTGTGCCGTGTGTGTGTGTGTGTGTGTGTGTGTGGCTGACCTATGG
CTGTTGGGTATGGATCCCAGATTTCCTGTAAGAGCAGTCAGTGGCTCTGCCTTTGCTTCCCAGTGTCATC
CTGATCCATCTATGTCCATTAGTCCTGTCCCTTTCCCATCCCTCTTCCTCCACGCACTCTTTCTTGTGAT
CTTTGGTTCTTTGAGGCAGGCTCTCTCTATGTAGCCCTGGCAGTCAGAGATCTGCCTGCCTAGTCTCAGG
AGTGCTGGGGTTAACGGCCTGTGCGGCCATGCTAATCTTTTCAGTATTTCTGCAGTTTACATCTTTAGAG
TCCCCTTTTCACTCATTGCATTAATCACCTCTTTCAGAAGGGCTCAGCACCAGTGGAGTATCCCAGCATC
CATTGCAGCTATCCCCAGGGCTATCTGGTGAACGCATCTGGAAGCCTTTCCATGTGGGGCAGCCAGACTT
GGACCAACCCAACTTGGAGCAGCCAGACCTGGACCAACCCAACTTGGAACAACCAGACCTGGACCAACCC
AACTTGGAGCAGCCAGGCCTGGACCGCTCAGTCCGTCGACTCGATTGAAAAAGGAAGAGTATGAGTATTC
AACATTTCCGTGTCGCCCTTATTCCCTTTTTTGCGGCATTTTGCCTTCCTGTTTTTGCTCACCCAGAAAC
GCTGGTGAAAGTAAAAGATGCTGAAGATCAGTTGGGTGCACGAGTGGGTTACATCGAACTGGATCTCAAC
AGCGGTAAGATCCTTGAGAGTTTTCGCCCCGAAGAACGTTTTCCAATGATGAGCACTTTTAAAGTTCTGC
TATGTGGCGCGGTATTATCCCGTATTGACGCCGGGCAAGAGCAACTCGGTCGCCGCATACACTATTCTCA
GAATGACTTGGTTGAGTACTCACCAGTCACAGAAAAGCATCTTACGGATGGCATGACAGTAAGAGAATTA
TGCAGTGCTGCCATAACCATGAGTGATAACACTGCGGCCAACTTACTTCTGACAACGATCGGAGGACCGA
AGGAGCTAACCGCTTTTTTGCACAACATGGGGGATCATGTAACTCGCCTTGATCGTTGGGAACCGGAGCT
GAATGAAGCCATACCAAACGACGAGCGTGACACCACGATGCCTGTAGCAATGGCAACAACGTTGCGCAAA
CTATTAACTGGCGAACTACTTACTCTAGCTTCCCGGCAACAATTAATAGACTGGATGGAGGCGGATAAAG
TTGCAGGACCACTTCTGCGCTCGGCCCTTCCGGCTGGCTGGTTTATTGCTGATAAATCTGGAGCCGGTGA
GCGTGGGTCTCGCGGTATCATTGCAGCACTGGGGCCAGATGGTAAGCCCTCCCGTATCGTAGTTATCTAC
ACGACGGGGAGTCAGGCAACTATGGATGAACGAAATAGACAGATCGCTGAGATAGGTGCCTCACTGATTA
AGCATTGGTAACTGTCAGACCAAGTTTACTCATATATACTTTAGATTGATTTAAAACTTCATTTTTAATT
TAAAAGGATCTAGGTGAAGATCCTTTTTGATAATCTCATGACCAAAATCCCTTAACGTGAGTTTTCGTTC
CACTGAGCGTCAGACCCCGTAGAAAAGATCAAAGGATCTTCTTGAGATCCTTTTTTTCTGCGCGTAATCT
GCTGCTTGCAAACAAAAAAACCACCGCTACCAGCGGTGGTTTGTTTGCCGGATCAAGAGCTACCAACTCT
TTTTCCGAAGGTAACTGGCTTCAGCAGAGCGCAGATACCAAATACTGTCCTTCTAGTGTAGCCGTAGTTA
GGCCACCACTTCAAGAACTCTGTAGCACCGCCTACATACCTCGCTCTGCTAATCCTGTTACCAGTGGCTG
CTGCCAGTGGCGATAAGTCGTGTCTTACCGGGTTGGACTCAAGACGATAGTTACCGGATAAGGCGCAGCG
GTCGGGCTGAACGGGGGGTTCGTGCACACAGCCCAGCTTGGAGCGAACGACCTACACCGAACTGAGATAC
CTACAGCGTGAGCATTGAGAAAGCGCCACGCTTCCCGAAGGGAGAAAGGCGGACAGGTATCCGGTAAGCG
GCAGGGTCGGAACAGGAGAGCGCACGAGGGAGCTTCCAGGGGGAAACGCCTGGTATCTTTATAGTCCTGT
CGGGTTTCGCCACCTCTGACTTGAGCGTCGATTTTTGTGATGCTCGTCAGGGGGGCGGAGCCTATGGAAA
AACGCCAGCAACGCGGCCTTTTTACGGTTCCTGGCCTTTTGCCGGTCCGCTCTAGAACTACGATCCAGAC
ATGATAAGATACATTGATGAGTTTGGACAAACCACAACTAGAATGCAGTGAAAAAAATGCTTTATTTGTG
AAATTTGTGATGCTATTGCTTTATTTGTAACCATTATAAGCTGCAATAAACAAGTTAGATCCTAGTGGAT
CTGCATTCCACCACTGCTCCCATTCATCAGTTCCATAGGTTGGAATCTAAAATACACAAACAATTAGGAA
TCAGTAGTTTAACACATTATACACTTAAAAATTTTATATTTACCTTAGAGCTTTAAATCTCTGTAGGTAG
TTTGTCCAATTATGTCACACCACAGAAGTAAGGTTTCCTTCACAAAGAGATCGCCTGACACGATTTCCTG
CACAGGCTTGAGCCATATACTCATACATCGCATCTTGGCCACGTTTTCCACGGGTTTCAAAATTAATCTC
AAGTTCTACGCTTAACGCTTTCGCCTGTTCCCAGTTATTAATATATTCAACGCTAGAACTCCCCTCAGCG
AAGGGAAGGCTGAGCACTACACGCGAAGCACCATCACCGAACCTTTTGATAAACTCTTCCGTTCCGACTT
GCTCCATCAACGGTTCAGTGAGACTTAAACCTAACTCTTTCTTAATAGTTTCGGCATTATCCACTTTTAG
TGCGAGAACCTTCGTCAGTCCTGGATACGTCACTTTGACCACGCCTCCAGCTTTTCCAGAGAGCGGGTTT
TCATTATCTACAGAGTATCCCGCAGCGTCGTATTTATTGTCGGTACTATAAAACCCTTTCCAATCATCGT
CATAATTTCCTTGTGTACCAGATTTTGGCTTTTGTATACCTTTTTGAATGGAATCTACATAACCAGGTTT
AGTCCCGTGGTACGAAGAAAAGTTTTCCATCACAAAAGATTTAGAAGAATCAACAACATCATCAGGGTCC
ATGGCGAGGACCTGCAGGTCGCAGATCCTGAACGGCAGAGGTTACGGCAGTTTGTCTCTCCCCCTTCCGG
GAGCCACCTTCTTCTCCAACCGTCCCGGTCGCGCTCTCGGCGCTTCTGAGGAGAGAACTGGCTGAGTGAC
GCCCTTTATAGATTCGCCCTTGTGTCCCGCCCTTCCTTTCCCGCCCTCCCTTGCGCTACGGGGCCGCCCG
CACCGGCCTACACGGAGCGCGCGCGGCGGAGTTGTTCGGTCCG
Features (pLannotate 1.2.2; 21 found; start..end, strand, type, name):
     32..119     +  promoter       AmpR promoter (fragment): bla
   1935..2963    +  CDS            cre: RECR_BPP1 - Experimental evidence at protein level: Swiss-Prot protein existence level 1. Catalyzes site-specific recombination between two 34-base- pair LOXP sites. Its role is to maintain the phage genome as a monomeric unit-copy plasmid in the lysogenic state. From Escherichia phage P1 (Bacteriophage P1).
   2976..3910    +  CDS            ERT2 (fragment): mutated ligand-binding domain of the human estrogen receptor (Feil et al., 1997)
   3918..4190    +  CDS            ER-LBD (fragment): estrogen nuclear receptor alpha ligand-binding domain; ESR1
   4227..4348    +  polyA_signal   SV40 poly(A) signal: SV40 polyadenylation signal
   4364..4397    -  protein_bind   FRT (minimal): supports FLP-mediated excision but not integration (Turan and Bode, 2011) FLP recombinase from the Saccharomyces cerevisiae 2μ plasmid
   4468..4922    -  polyA_signal   PGK poly(A) signal: mouse phosphoglycerate kinase 1 polyadenylation signal
   4921..4976    -  polyA_signal   PGK poly(A) signal (fragment): mouse phosphoglycerate kinase 1 polyadenylation signal
   4981..6006    -  CDS            HygR: aminoglycoside phosphotransferase from E. coli; aph(4)-Ia; confers resistance to hygromycin
   6025..6520    -  promoter       PGK promoter: mouse phosphoglycerate kinase 1 promoter
   6536..6569    -  protein_bind   FRT (minimal): supports FLP-mediated excision but not integration (Turan and Bode, 2011) FLP recombinase from the Saccharomyces cerevisiae 2μ plasmid
   6600..6749    +  CDS            Nanog (fragment): NANOG_MOUSE - Also known as Ecat4, Enk. Experimental evidence at protein level: Swiss-Prot protein existence level 1. Transcription regulator involved in inner cell mass and embryonic stem (ES) cells proliferation and self-renewal (PubMed:25825768). Imposes pluripotency on ES cells and prevents their differentiation towards extraembryonic endoderm and trophectoderm lineages. Blocks bone morphogenetic protein-induced mesoderm differentiation of ES cells by physically interacting with SMAD1 and interfering with the recruitment of coactivators to the active SMAD transcriptional complexes. Acts as
   9806..9829    -  promoter       URA3 promoter (fragment): S. cerevisiae URA3
  10118..10190   -  ncRNA          tRNA: Accession: RF00005 - tRNA
  10345..12054   +  CDS            Nanog: NANOG_MOUSE - Also known as Ecat4, Enk. Experimental evidence at protein level: Swiss-Prot protein existence level 1. Transcription regulator involved in inner cell mass and embryonic stem (ES) cells proliferation and self-renewal (PubMed:25825768). Imposes pluripotency on ES cells and prevents their differentiation towards extraembryonic endoderm and trophectoderm lineages. Blocks bone morphogenetic protein-induced mesoderm differentiation of ES cells by physically interacting with SMAD1 and interfering with the recruitment of coactivators to the active SMAD transcriptional complexes. Acts as
  12171..13031   +  CDS            AmpR: β-lactamase; bla; confers resistance to ampicillin, carbenicillin, and related antibiotics
  13202..13790   +  rep_origin     ori: high-copy-number ColE1/pMB1/pBR322/pUC origin of replication
  13852..13986   -  polyA_signal   SV40 poly(A) signal: SV40 polyadenylation signal
  14047..14113   -  intron         small t intron: SV40 (simian virus 40) small t antigen intron
  14115..14188   -  CDS            small t antigen (fragment): SV40 (simian virus 40) small t antigen
  14191..14763   -  CDS            DTA: diphtheria toxin fragment A; Corynebacterium diphtheriae tox
