[The description below was written by a language model from this plasmid's Addgene catalogue record and pLannotate feature annotations shown in this document.]
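Description:
The Nanog-CreER targeting construct is a mouse gene-targeting plasmid of about 15 kb, built on the pDT backbone and designed to knock a tamoxifen-regulated Cre recombinase into the endogenous mouse Nanog locus by homologous recombination. It is propagated in E. coli as a high-copy plasmid through a ColE1/pUC-type origin and selected with ampicillin (AmpR).

The payload is a CreERT2 coding sequence, in which phage P1 Cre is fused to the mutated ligand-binding domain of the human estrogen receptor, followed by an SV40 polyadenylation signal. No heterologous promoter is annotated upstream of it. The record lists the promoter as mNanog, consistent with expression coming from Nanog regulatory sequences once the cassette is integrated. Immediately downstream, in the opposite orientation, is a PGK promoter–hygromycin resistance–PGK poly(A) cassette flanked by two minimal FRT sites, which provides positive selection of targeted cells and can later be excised with FLP recombinase. Annotated Nanog coding fragments downstream of this cassette indicate genomic Nanog sequence serving as a homology arm. The roughly 1.8 kb unannotated region upstream of Cre presumably forms the other arm, although the feature table does not define the arm boundaries. The short URA3 promoter and tRNA hits within the genomic region are probably incidental matches.

In the backbone, a diphtheria toxin A cassette with the SV40 small t intron and poly(A) provides negative selection against random integrants that retain vector sequence. Because ERT2 holds Cre inactive until tamoxifen is supplied, the knock-in allele permits inducible recombination in Nanog-expressing cells. The associated study examined transient acquisition of pluripotency during transdifferentiation with reprogramming factors, which fits use of the allele for lineage tracing.
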