Addgene plasmid #59720: Nanog-CreER targeting construct
Purpose: Cre-ER knockin targeting construct for mouse endogenous Nanog locus
Depositing lab: Jacob Hanna. Depositing organization: Weizmann Institute of Science. Publication: Transient acquisition of pluripotency during somatic cell transdifferentiation with iPSC reprogramming factors. Maza I, Caspi I, Zviran A, Chomsky E, Rais Y, Viukov S, Geula S, Buenrostro JD, Weinberger L, Krupalnik V, Hanna S, Zerbib M, Dutton JR, Greenleaf WJ, Massarwa R, Novershtern N, Hanna JH. Nat Biotechnol. 2015 Jun 22. doi: 10.1038/nbt.3270. PubMed 26098448.
Backbone
  Vector backbone: pDT
  Total vector size (bp): 15024
  Vector type: Mouse Targeting
  Selectable markers: Hygromycin ; DT
Growth in bacteria
  Bacterial resistance: Ampicillin, 100 μg/mL
  Growth temperature: 37°C
  Growth strain: DH5alpha
  Copy number: High Copy
Gene/Insert
  Gene/Insert name: creERT2
  Species: Synthetic
  Promoter: mNanog
  Cloning method: Ligation Independent Cloning
  Sequencing primers: 5′ TCTTTCTGTGGGAAGGCTGC
Terms and licenses: Academic/Nonprofit Terms; Industry Terms: Not Available to Industry
Depositor comments: The backbone contains DT gene for negative selection. Please visit https://www.biorxiv.org/content/early/2014/08/23/008284 for bioRxiv preprint.
How to cite: Nanog-CreER targeting construct was a gift from Jacob Hanna (Addgene plasmid # 59720 ; http://n2t.net/addgene:59720 ; RRID:Addgene_59720)
