>Addgene plasmid #59720 | Nanog-CreER targeting construct | addgene partial sequence | sequence record 99665 | CRE-R 5'-gcaaacggacagaagcattt-3'
ACATGTCCATCAGGTTCTTGCGAACCTCATCACTCGTTGCATCGACCGGTAATGCAGGCAAATTTTGGTG
TACGGTCAGTAAATTGGACATGTCAGTGTGATGGCGAGGGAAGGGATTTCTGAAAAGGTTTTAGGCAACA
ACCAAAAAACTCAGTGTCTAGAAGGAAAGATCATAGAAAGAAGAGTTAAATGTCTAATGCAAAATTATCA
AGAAGTCAGAAGGAAGTGAGCCGCAGCCTTCCCACAGAAAGAGCAAGACACCAACCAAATCAGCCTATCT
GAAGGCCAACGGCTCAAGGCGATAGATTTAAAGGGTAGGTCCTGCTCCTCCCCCCTCAAGCCTCCTACCC
TACCCACCCCCTATTCTCCCAGGCACCCAGGCGGCACCCACGCCCCACCAGCCCTGTGAATTCACAGTTA
ATCCCACCTGCAGGGTCCACCATGGACATTGTAATGCAAAAGAAGCTGTAAGGTGACCCAGACTGGGAGG
GAGGGAAAGCTTAGGGGGCATCCTCTGATCTAAAGACATCCCCCCCCCCCAAAAAGAGGCTTTACCTCAT
TTCACTTTATTC
