>Addgene plasmid #59720 | Nanog-CreER targeting construct | addgene partial sequence | sequence record 99696 | pPHAGE-3 5'-GCT CCA GAC TGC CTT GGG AAA AGC-3'
GTTCCTATACTTTCTAGAGAATAGGAACTTCGCGGCCGCATGAGTGTGGGTCTTCCTGGTCCCCACAGTT
TGCCCTAGTTCTGAGGAAGCATCGAATTCTGGGAACGCCTCATCAATGCCTGCAGTTTTTCATCCCGAGA
ACTATTCTTGCTTACAAGGGTCTGCTACTGAGATGCTCTGCACAGAGGCTGGTAAGGAATTCAGTCCCCG
AAGAACCCAGTAAATTAGGGTAAGAGTAGAAAAAACGGGCTGAAGGGTTATTGCTTCTTTATGAACCGTA
GTAGTCATTAACATAAGCGGGTGTCCTTATCACTCTTCTGGAAACCCCTCTGAGTTTGACCGGTGATACG
TTGGCCTTCTAGTCTGAAATA
