>Addgene plasmid #59720 | Nanog-CreER targeting construct | addgene partial sequence | sequence record 99746 | Hygro-F 5'-gacggcaatttcgatgatg-3'
TCGTCCGATCCGGAGCCGGGACTGTCGGGCGTACACAAATCGCCCGCAGAAGCGCGGCCGTCTGGACCGA
TGGCTGTGTAGAAGTACTCGCCGATAGTGGAAACCGACGCCCCAGCACTCGTCCGAGGGCAAAGGAATAG
TCGAGAAATTGATGATCTATTAAACAATAAAGATGTCCACTAAAATGGAAGTTTTTCCTGTCATACTTTG
TTAAGAAGGGTGAGAACAGAGTACCTACATTTTGAATGGAAGGATTGGAGCTACGGGGGTGGGGGTGGGG
TGGGATTAGATAAATGCCTGCTCTTTACTGAAGGCTCTTTACTATTGCTTTATGATAATGTTTCATAGTT
GGATATCATAATTTAAACAAGCAAAACCAAATTAAGGGCCAGCTCATTCCTCCCACTCATGATCTATAGA
TCTATAGATCTCTCGTGGGATCATTGTTTTTCTCTTGATTCCCACTTTGTGGTTCTAAGTACTGTGGTTT
CCAAATGTGTCAGTTTCATAGCCTGAAGAACGAGATCAGCAGCCTCTGTTCCACATACACTTCATTCTCA
GTATTGTTTTGCCAAGTTCTAATTCCATCAGAAGCTTCAGCTGCGGTACCAATAAAAGAGCTTTATTTTC
ATGATCTGTGTGTTGGTTTTTGTGTGCGGCGCGGAAGTTCCTATTCTCTA
